>Addgene plasmid #48226 | pAC94-pmax-dCas9VP160-2A-puro | depositor full sequence | sequence record 69514 | pAC94-pmax-dCas9VP160-2A-puro sequence 8282 bps
TCAATATTGGCCATTAGCCATATTATTCATTGGTTATATAGCATAAATCAATATTGGCTATTGGCCATTG
CATACGTTGTATCTATATCATAATATGTACATTTATATTGGCTCATGTCCAATATGACCGCCATGTTGGC
ATTGATTATTGACTAGTTATTAATAGTAATCAATTACGGGGTCATTAGTTCATAGCCCATATATGGAGTT
CCGCGTTACATAACTTACGGTAAATGGCCCGCCTGGCTGACCGCCCAACGACCCCCGCCCATTGACGTCA
ATAATGACGTATGTTCCCATAGTAACGCCAATAGGGACTTTCCATTGACGTCAATGGGTGGAGTATTTAC
GGTAAACTGCCCACTTGGCAGTACATCAAGTGTATCATATGCCAAGTCCGCCCCCTATTGACGTCAATGA
CGGTAAATGGCCCGCCTGGCATTATGCCCAGTACATGACCTTACGGGACTTTCCTACTTGGCAGTACATC
TACGTATTAGTCATCGCTATTACCATGGTGATGCGGTTTTGGCAGTACACCAATGGGCGTGGATAGCGGT
TTGACTCACGGGGATTTCCAAGTCTCCACCCCATTGACGTCAATGGGAGTTTGTTTTGGCACCAAAATCA
ACGGGACTTTCCAAAATGTCGTAATAACCCCGCCCCGTTGACGCAAATGGGCGGTAGGCGTGTACGGTGG
GAGGTCTATATAAGCAGAGGTCGTTTAGTGAACCGTCAGATCACTAGTAGCTTTATTGCGGTAGTTTATC
ACAGTTAAATTGCTAACGCAGTCAGTGCTCGACTGATCACAGGTAAGTATCAAGGTTACAAGACAGGTTT
AAGGAGGCCAATAGAAACTGGGCTTGTCGAGACAGAGAAGATTCTTGCGTTTCTGATAGGCACCTATTGG
TCTTACTGACATCCACTTTGCCTTTCTCTCCACAGGGAAAAAACAATTGACAAGTTTGTACAAAAAAGCA
GGCTCCGAATTCACCGGTGCCACCATGTACCCATACGATGTTCCAGATTACGCTTCGCCGAAGAAAAAGC
GCAAGGTCGAAGCGTCCGACAAGAAGTACAGCATCGGCCTGGCCATCGGCACCAACTCTGTGGGCTGGGC
CGTGATCACCGACGAGTACAAGGTGCCCAGCAAGAAATTCAAGGTGCTGGGCAACACCGACCGGCACAGC
ATCAAGAAGAACCTGATCGGAGCCCTGCTGTTCGACAGCGGCGAAACAGCCGAGGCCACCCGGCTGAAGA
GAACCGCCAGAAGAAGATACACCAGACGGAAGAACCGGATCTGCTATCTGCAAGAGATCTTCAGCAACGA
GATGGCCAAGGTGGACGACAGCTTCTTCCACAGACTGGAAGAGTCCTTCCTGGTGGAAGAGGATAAGAAG
CACGAGCGGCACCCCATCTTCGGCAACATCGTGGACGAGGTGGCCTACCACGAGAAGTACCCCACCATCT
ACCACCTGAGAAAGAAACTGGTGGACAGCACCGACAAGGCCGACCTGCGGCTGATCTATCTGGCCCTGGC
CCACATGATCAAGTTCCGGGGCCACTTCCTGATCGAGGGCGACCTGAACCCCGACAACAGCGACGTGGAC
AAGCTGTTCATCCAGCTGGTGCAGACCTACAACCAGCTGTTCGAGGAAAACCCCATCAACGCCAGCGGCG
TGGACGCCAAGGCCATCCTGTCTGCCAGACTGAGCAAGAGCAGACGGCTGGAAAATCTGATCGCCCAGCT
GCCCGGCGAGAAGAAGAATGGCCTGTTCGGCAACCTGATTGCCCTGAGCCTGGGCCTGACCCCCAACTTC
AAGAGCAACTTCGACCTGGCCGAGGATGCCAAACTGCAGCTGAGCAAGGACACCTACGACGACGACCTGG
ACAACCTGCTGGCCCAGATCGGCGACCAGTACGCCGACCTGTTTCTGGCCGCCAAGAACCTGTCCGACGC
CATCCTGCTGAGCGACATCCTGAGAGTGAACACCGAGATCACCAAGGCCCCCCTGAGCGCCTCTATGATC
AAGAGATACGACGAGCACCACCAGGACCTGACCCTGCTGAAAGCTCTCGTGCGGCAGCAGCTGCCTGAGA
AGTACAAAGAGATTTTCTTCGACCAGAGCAAGAACGGCTACGCCGGCTACATTGACGGCGGAGCCAGCCA
GGAAGAGTTCTACAAGTTCATCAAGCCCATCCTGGAAAAGATGGACGGCACCGAGGAACTGCTCGTGAAG
CTGAACAGAGAGGACCTGCTGCGGAAGCAGCGGACCTTCGACAACGGCAGCATCCCCCACCAGATCCACC
TGGGAGAGCTGCACGCCATTCTGCGGCGGCAGGAAGATTTTTACCCATTCCTGAAGGACAACCGGGAAAA
GATCGAGAAGATCCTGACCTTCCGCATCCCCTACTACGTGGGCCCTCTGGCCAGGGGAAACAGCAGATTC
GCCTGGATGACCAGAAAGAGCGAGGAAACCATCACCCCCTGGAACTTCGAGGAAGTGGTGGACAAGGGCG
CTTCCGCCCAGAGCTTCATCGAGCGGATGACCAACTTCGATAAGAACCTGCCCAACGAGAAGGTGCTGCC
CAAGCACAGCCTGCTGTACGAGTACTTCACCGTGTATAACGAGCTGACCAAAGTGAAATACGTGACCGAG
GGAATGAGAAAGCCCGCCTTCCTGAGCGGCGAGCAGAAAAAGGCCATCGTGGACCTGCTGTTCAAGACCA
ACCGGAAAGTGACCGTGAAGCAGCTGAAAGAGGACTACTTCAAGAAAATCGAGTGCTTCGACTCCGTGGA
AATCTCCGGCGTGGAAGATCGGTTCAACGCCTCCCTGGGCACATACCACGATCTGCTGAAAATTATCAAG
GACAAGGACTTCCTGGACAATGAGGAAAACGAGGACATTCTGGAAGATATCGTGCTGACCCTGACACTGT
TTGAGGACAGAGAGATGATCGAGGAACGGCTGAAAACCTATGCCCACCTGTTCGACGACAAAGTGATGAA
GCAGCTGAAGCGGCGGAGATACACCGGCTGGGGCAGGCTGAGCCGGAAGCTGATCAACGGCATCCGGGAC
AAGCAGTCCGGCAAGACAATCCTGGATTTCCTGAAGTCCGACGGCTTCGCCAACAGAAACTTCATGCAGC
TGATCCACGACGACAGCCTGACCTTTAAAGAGGACATCCAGAAAGCCCAGGTGTCCGGCCAGGGCGATAG
CCTGCACGAGCACATTGCCAATCTGGCCGGCAGCCCCGCCATTAAGAAGGGCATCCTGCAGACAGTGAAG
GTGGTGGACGAGCTCGTGAAAGTGATGGGCCGGCACAAGCCCGAGAACATCGTGATCGAAATGGCCAGAG
AGAACCAGACCACCCAGAAGGGACAGAAGAACAGCCGCGAGAGAATGAAGCGGATCGAAGAGGGCATCAA
AGAGCTGGGCAGCCAGATCCTGAAAGAACACCCCGTGGAAAACACCCAGCTGCAGAACGAGAAGCTGTAC
CTGTACTACCTGCAGAATGGGCGGGATATGTACGTGGACCAGGAACTGGACATCAACCGGCTGTCCGACT
ACGATGTGGACGCCATCGTGCCTCAGAGCTTTCTGAAGGACGACTCCATCGACAACAAGGTGCTGACCAG
AAGCGACAAGAACCGGGGCAAGAGCGACAACGTGCCCTCCGAAGAGGTCGTGAAGAAGATGAAGAACTAC
TGGCGGCAGCTGCTGAACGCCAAGCTGATTACCCAGAGAAAGTTCGACAATCTGACCAAGGCCGAGAGAG
GCGGCCTGAGCGAACTGGATAAGGCCGGCTTCATCAAGAGACAGCTGGTGGAAACCCGGCAGATCACAAA
GCACGTGGCACAGATCCTGGACTCCCGGATGAACACTAAGTACGACGAGAATGACAAGCTGATCCGGGAA
GTGAAAGTGATCACCCTGAAGTCCAAGCTGGTGTCCGATTTCCGGAAGGATTTCCAGTTTTACAAAGTGC
GCGAGATCAACAACTACCACCACGCCCACGACGCCTACCTGAACGCCGTCGTGGGAACCGCCCTGATCAA
AAAGTACCCTAAGCTGGAAAGCGAGTTCGTGTACGGCGACTACAAGGTGTACGACGTGCGGAAGATGATC
GCCAAGAGCGAGCAGGAAATCGGCAAGGCTACCGCCAAGTACTTCTTCTACAGCAACATCATGAACTTTT
TCAAGACCGAGATTACCCTGGCCAACGGCGAGATCCGGAAGCGGCCTCTGATCGAGACAAACGGCGAAAC
CGGGGAGATCGTGTGGGATAAGGGCCGGGATTTTGCCACCGTGCGGAAAGTGCTGAGCATGCCCCAAGTG
AATATCGTGAAAAAGACCGAGGTGCAGACAGGCGGCTTCAGCAAAGAGTCTATCCTGCCCAAGAGGAACA
GCGATAAGCTGATCGCCAGAAAGAAGGACTGGGACCCTAAGAAGTACGGCGGCTTCGACAGCCCCACCGT
GGCCTATTCTGTGCTGGTGGTGGCCAAAGTGGAAAAGGGCAAGTCCAAGAAACTGAAGAGTGTGAAAGAG
CTGCTGGGGATCACCATCATGGAAAGAAGCAGCTTCGAGAAGAATCCCATCGACTTTCTGGAAGCCAAGG
GCTACAAAGAAGTGAAAAAGGACCTGATCATCAAGCTGCCTAAGTACTCCCTGTTCGAGCTGGAAAACGG
CCGGAAGAGAATGCTGGCCTCTGCCGGCGAACTGCAGAAGGGAAACGAACTGGCCCTGCCCTCCAAATAT
GTGAACTTCCTGTACCTGGCCAGCCACTATGAGAAGCTGAAGGGCTCCCCCGAGGATAATGAGCAGAAAC
AGCTGTTTGTGGAACAGCACAAGCACTACCTGGACGAGATCATCGAGCAGATCAGCGAGTTCTCCAAGAG
AGTGATCCTGGCCGACGCTAATCTGGACAAAGTGCTGTCCGCCTACAACAAGCACCGGGATAAGCCCATC
AGAGAGCAGGCCGAGAATATCATCCACCTGTTTACCCTGACCAATCTGGGAGCCCCTGCCGCCTTCAAGT
ACTTTGACACCACCATCGACCGGAAGAGGTACACCAGCACCAAAGAGGTGCTGGACGCCACCCTGATCCA
CCAGAGCATCACCGGCCTGTACGAGACACGGATCGACCTGTCTCAGCTGGGAGGCGACAGCCCCAAGAAG
AAGAGAAAGGTGGAGGCCAGCGGGCCGGCCGGATCCGGGCGCGCCGACGCGCTGGACGATTTCGATCTCG
ACATGCTGGGTTCTGATGCCCTCGATGACTTTGACCTGGATATGTTGGGAAGCGACGCATTGGATGACTT
TGATCTGGACATGCTCGGCTCCGATGCTCTGGACGATTTCGATCTCGATATGTTAGGGTCAGACGCACTG
GATGATTTCGACCTTGATATGTTGGGAAGCGATGCCCTTGATGATTTCGACCTGGACATGCTCGGCAGCG
ACGCCCTGGACGATTTCGATCTGGACATGCTGGGGTCCGATGCCTTGGATGATTTTGACTTGGATATGCT
GGGGAGTGATGCCCTGGACGACTTTGACCTGGACATGCTGGGCTCCGATGCGCTCGATGACTTCGATTTG
GATATGTTGTATATCGATAGATCTGGCAGCGGAGAGGGCAGAGGAAGCCTTCTAACATGCGGTGACGTGG
AGGAGAATCCCGGCCCTAGGCTCGAGATGACCGAGTACAAGCCCACGGTGCGCCTCGCCACCCGCGACGA
CGTCCCCAGGGCCGTACGCACCCTCGCCGCCGCGTTCGCCGACTACCCCGCCACGCGCCACACCGTCGAT
CCGGACCGCCACATCGAGCGGGTCACCGAGCTGCAAGAACTCTTCCTCACGCGCGTCGGGCTCGACATCG
GCAAGGTGTGGGTCGCGGACGACGGCGCCGCGGTGGCGGTCTGGACCACGCCGGAGAGCGTCGAAGCGGG
GGCGGTGTTCGCCGAGATCGGCCCGCGCATGGCCGAGTTGAGCGGTTCCCGGCTGGCCGCGCAGCAACAG
ATGGAAGGCCTCCTGGCGCCGCACCGGCCCAAGGAGCCCGCGTGGTTCCTGGCCACCGTCGGCGTCTCGC
CCGACCACCAGGGCAAGGGTCTGGGCAGCGCCGTCGTGCTCCCCGGAGTGGAGGCGGCCGAGCGCGCCGG
GGTGCCCGCCTTCCTGGAGACCTCCGCGCCCCGCAACCTCCCCTTCTACGAGCGGCTCGGCTTCACCGTC
ACCGCCGACGTCGAGGTGCCCGAAGGACCGCGCACCTGGTGCATGACCCGCAAGCCCGGTGCCTGATTAA
TTAAGAATTCGACCCAGCTTTCTTGTACAAAGTGGTTGATATCCAGCACAGTGGCGGCCGCTCGAGTCTA
GAGGGCCCGCGGTTCGAAGGTAAGCCTATCCCTAACCCTCTCCTCGGTCTCGATTCTACGCGTACCGGTT
AGCAATTGTTTTTTCGATGAGTTTGGACAAACCACAACTAGAATGCAGTGAAAAAAATGCTTTATTTGTG
AAATTTGTGATGCTATTGCTTTATTTGTAACCATTATAAGCTGCAATAAACAAGTTAACAACAACAATTG
CATTCATTTTATGTTTCAGGTTCAGGGGGAGGTGTGGGAGGTTTTTTAAAGCAAGTAAAACCTCTACAAA
TGTGGTACTTAAGAGGGGGAGACCAAAGGGCGAGACGTTAAGGCCTCACGTGACATGTGAGCAAAAGGCC
AGCAAAAGGCCAGGAACCGTAAAAAGGCCGCGTTGCTGGCGTTTTTCCATAGGCTCCGCCCCCCTGACGA
GCATCACAAAAATCGACGCTCAAGTCAGAGGTGGCGAAACCCGACAGGACTATAAAGATACCAGGCGTTT
CCCCCTGGAAGCTCCCTCGTGCGCTCTCCTGTTCCGACCCTGCCGCTTACCGGATACCTGTCCGCCTTTC
TCCCTTCGGGAAGCGTGGCGCTTTCTCATAGCTCACGCTGTAGGTATCTCAGTTCGGTGTAGGTCGTTCG
CTCCAAGCTGGGCTGTGTGCACGAACCCCCCGTTCAGCCCGACCGCTGCGCCTTATCCGGTAACTATCGT
CTTGAGTCCAACCCGGTAAGACACGACTTATCGCCACTGGCAGCAGCCACTGGTAACAGGATTAGCAGAG
CGAGGTATGTAGGCGGTGCTACAGAGTTCTTGAAGTGGTGGCCTAACTACGGCTACACTAGAAGGACAGT
ATTTGGTATCTGCGCTCTGCTGAAGCCAGTTACCTTCGGAAAAAGAGTTGGTAGCTCTTGATCCGGCAAA
CAAACCACGCTGGTAGCGGTGGTTTTTTTGTTTGCAAGCAGCAGATTACGCGCAGAAAAAAAGGATCTCA
AGAAGATCCTTTGATCTTTTCTACGGGGTCTGACGCTCAGTGGAACGAAAACTCACGTTAAGGGATTTTG
GTCATGCCGTCTCAGAAGAACTCGTCAAGAAGGCGATAGAAGGCGATGCGCTGCGAATCGGGAGCGGCGA
TACCGTAAAGCACGAGGAAGCGGTCAGCCCATTCGCCGCCAAGCTCTTCAGCAATATCACGGGTAGCCAA
CGCTATGTCCTGATAGCGGTCCGCCACACCCAGCCGGCCACAGTCGATGAATCCAGAAAAGCGGCCATTT
TCCACCATGATATTCGGCAAGCAGGCATCGCCATGGGTCACGACGAGATCCTCGCCGTCGGGCATGCTCG
CCTTGAGCCTGGCGAACAGTTCGGCTGGCGCGAGCCCCTGATGCTCTTCGTCCAGATCATCCTGATCGAC
AAGACCGGCTTCCATCCGAGTACGTGCTCGCTCGATGCGATGTTTCGCTTGGTGGTCGAATGGGCAGGTA
GCCGGATCAAGCGTATGCAGCCGCCGCATTGCATCAGCCATGATGGATACTTTCTCGGCAGGAGCAAGGT
GAGATGACAGGAGATCCTGCCCCGGCACTTCGCCCAATAGCAGCCAGTCCCTTCCCGCTTCAGTGACAAC
GTCGAGCACAGCTGCGCAAGGAACGCCCGTCGTGGCCAGCCACGATAGCCGCGCTGCCTCGTCTTGCAGT
TCATTCAGGGCACCGGACAGGTCGGTCTTGACAAAAAGAACCGGGCGCCCCTGCGCTGACAGCCGGAACA
CGGCGGCATCAGAGCAGCCGATTGTCTGTTGTGCCCAGTCATAGCCGAATAGCCTCTCCACCCAAGCGGC
CGGAGAACCTGCGTGCAATCCATCTTGTTCAATCATAATATTATTGAAGCATTTATCAGGGTTCGTCTCG
TCCCGGTCTCCTCCCATGCATG
Features (pLannotate 1.2.2; 15 found; start..end, strand, type, name):
    140..517     +  enhancer       CMV enhancer: human cytomegalovirus immediate early enhancer
    519..718     +  promoter       CMV promoter: human cytomegalovirus (CMV) immediate early promoter
    813..945     +  intron         chimeric intron: chimera between introns from human β-globin and immunoglobulin heavy chain genes
    960..984     +  protein_bind   attB1: mutant version of attB; recombination site for the Gateway® BP reaction BP Clonase™
   1008..1035    +  CDS            3xHA (fragment): three tandem HA epitope tags
   1068..5168    +  CDS            Cas9: Cas9 (Csn1) endonuclease from the Streptococcus pyogenes Type II CRISPR/Cas system generates RNA-guided double strand breaks in DNA
   5226..5609    +  CDS            VP160: 10 tandem repeats of the minimal activation domain of herpes simplex virus VP16 (Cheng et al., 2013)
   5697..6296    +  CDS            PuroR: puromycin N-acetyltransferase; pac from Streptomyces alboniger; confers resistance to puromycin
   6312..6336    -  protein_bind   attB2: mutant version of attB; recombination site for the Gateway® BP reaction BP Clonase™
   6389..6430    +  CDS            V5 tag: epitope tag from simian virus 5
   6485..6566    -  polyA_signal   SV40 poly(A) signal: SV40 polyadenylation signal
   6589..6657    -  CDS            large T antigen (fragment): large T antigen from SV40 (simian virus 40)
   6764..7351    -  rep_origin     ori: high-copy-number ColE1/pMB1/pBR322/pUC origin of replication
   7432..8226    -  CDS            NeoR/KanR: aminoglycoside phosphotransferase from Tn5; aph(3')-II (or nptII); confers resistance to neomycin, kanamycin, and G418 (Geneticin®)
   8227..8253    -  promoter       AmpR promoter (fragment): bla
