[The description below was written by a language model from this plasmid's Addgene catalogue record, the feature table of its GenBank file and pLannotate feature annotations shown in this document.]
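Description:
pAC94-pmax-dCas9VP160-2A-puro is a mammalian expression plasmid of about 8.3 kb for the CRISPR-on system of RNA-guided transcriptional activation. It is built on the pmax-DEST backbone. In bacteria it replicates from a high-copy ColE1/pUC-type origin and is selected with kanamycin through a Tn5 NeoR/KanR gene. Selection in mammalian cells relies on puromycin resistance encoded within the insert itself.

The roughly 5.5 kb insert encodes Streptococcus pyogenes Cas9 carrying the D10A and H840A substitutions, which abolish nuclease activity while leaving guide-RNA-directed DNA binding intact. The protein has an N-terminal HA epitope. A partial 922 bp GenBank record covering only the start of the insert also annotates an SV40 nuclear localization signal just after the HA tag. At the C terminus, dCas9 is fused to VP160, ten tandem copies of the minimal herpes simplex VP16 activation domain. This is followed by a 2A peptide and puromycin N-acetyltransferase, so the activator and the resistance marker are produced from one transcript as separate proteins.

The catalogue lists the promoter as CAGGS, whereas the feature annotation of the full sequence identifies a CMV enhancer and CMV promoter followed by a chimeric β-globin/immunoglobulin intron; the record does not resolve this difference. The cassette is flanked by attB1 and attB2 Gateway sites and is followed by an SV40 polyadenylation signal. A V5 tag annotated downstream of attB2 lies beyond the PuroR coding sequence and is presumably a backbone remnant.

Co-delivered with guide RNAs targeting promoters, the plasmid is meant to activate endogenous genes and allow puromycin enrichment of transfected cells. The depositor notes that it was still being tested.
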