Addgene plasmid #48226: pAC94-pmax-dCas9VP160-2A-puro
Purpose: dCas9VP160-2A-puro (puro-selectable) on pmax expression vecor. Note: This is being tested.
Depositing lab: Rudolf Jaenisch. Depositing organization: Whitehead Institute for Biomedical Research. Publication: Multiplexed activation of endogenous genes by CRISPR-on, an RNA-guided transcriptional activator system. Cheng AW, Wang H, Yang H, Shi L, Katz Y, Theunissen TW, Rangarajan S, Shivalila CS, Dadon DB, Jaenisch R. Cell Res. 2013 Aug 27. doi: 10.1038/cr.2013.122. PubMed 23979020.
Backbone
  Vector backbone: pmax-DEST (Addgene: 48222)
  Vector type: Mammalian Expression, CRISPR
  Selectable markers: Puromycin
Growth in bacteria
  Bacterial resistance: Kanamycin, 50 μg/mL
  Growth temperature: 37°C
  Growth strain: DH5alpha
  Copy number: Unknown
Gene/Insert
  Gene/Insert name: dCas9(D10A;H840A) fusion with VP160 activation domain followed by 2A-puro (alt name: dCas9VP160-2A-puro)
  Species: H. sapiens (human), Synthetic
  Insert size (bp): 5528
  Mutation: D10A;H840A (catalytically inactive)
  Promoter: CAGGS
  Tag / fusion protein: HA Tag (N terminal on insert); VP160 (C terminal on insert); 2A-puro (C terminal on insert)
  Cloning method: Restriction Enzyme; 5′ cloning site ClaI (not destroyed); 3′ cloning site PacI (not destroyed)
  Sequencing primers: 5′ gggcttgtcgagacagagaagat; 3′ ACCGAGGAGAGGGTTAGGGAT
Terms and licenses: Academic/Nonprofit Terms; Industry Terms: Not Available to Industry
Depositor comments: For more information including protocols and updates, please go to http://www.crispr-on.org
How to cite: pAC94-pmax-dCas9VP160-2A-puro was a gift from Rudolf Jaenisch (Addgene plasmid # 48226 ; http://n2t.net/addgene:48226 ; RRID:Addgene_48226)
