LOCUS       Exported 922 bp ds-DNA linear SYN 24-MAY-2021
DEFINITION  dCas9VP160-2A-puro (puro-selectable) on pmax expression vecor. Note:
            This is being tested..
ACCESSION   .
VERSION     .
KEYWORDS    pAC94-pmax-dCas9VP160-2A-puro
SOURCE      synthetic DNA construct
  ORGANISM  synthetic DNA construct
REFERENCE   1 (bases 1 to 922)
  AUTHORS   Cheng AW, Wang H, Yang H, Shi L, Katz Y, Theunissen TW, Rangarajan
            S, Shivalila CS, Dadon DB, Jaenisch R
  TITLE     Multiplexed activation of endogenous genes by CRISPR-on, an
            RNA-guided transcriptional activator system.
  JOURNAL   Cell Res. 2013 Aug 27. doi: 10.1038/cr.2013.122.
  PUBMED    23979020
REFERENCE   2 (bases 1 to 922)
  AUTHORS   .
  TITLE     Direct Submission
  JOURNAL   Exported May 24, 2021 from SnapGene Server 1.1.58
            http://www.snapgene.com
FEATURES             Location/Qualifiers
     source          1..922
                     /organism="synthetic DNA construct"
                     /mol_type="other DNA"
     CDS             46..72
                     /codon_start=1
                     /product="HA (human influenza hemagglutinin) epitope tag"
                     /label=HA
                     /translation="YPYDVPDYA"
     CDS             76..96
                     /codon_start=1
                     /product="nuclear localization signal of SV40 (simian virus
                     40) large T antigen"
                     /label=SV40 NLS
                     /translation="PKKKRKV"
ORIGIN
        1 agtttgtaca aaaaagcagg ctccgaattc accggtgcca ccatgtaccc atacgatgtt
       61 ccagattacg cttcgccgaa gaaaaagcgc aaggtcgaag cgtccgacaa gaagtacagc
      121 atcggcctgg ccatcggcac caactctgtg ggctgggccg tgatcaccga cgagtacaag
      181 gtgcccagca agaaattcaa ggtgctgggc aacaccgacc ggcacagcat caagaagaac
      241 ctgatcggag ccctgctgtt cgacagcggc gaaacagccg aggccacccg gctgaagaga
      301 accgccagaa gaagatacac cagacggaag aaccggatct gctatctgca agagatcttc
      361 agcaacgaga tggccaaggt ggacgacagc ttcttccaca gactggaaga gtccttcctg
      421 gtggaagagg ataagaagca cgagcggcac cccatcttcg gcaacatcgt ggacgaggtg
      481 gcctaccacg agaagtaccc caccatctac cacctgagaa agaaactggt ggacagcacc
      541 gacaaggccg acctgcggct gatctatctg gccctggccc acatgatcaa gttccggggc
      601 cacttcctga tcgagggcga cctgaacccc gacaacagcg acgtggacaa gctgttcatc
      661 cagctggtgc agacctacaa ccagctgttc gaggaaaacc ccatcaacgc cagcggcgtg
      721 gacgccaagg ccatcctgtc tgccagactg agcaagagca gacggctgga aaatctgatc
      781 gcccagctgc ccggcgagaa gaagaatggc ctgttcggca acctgattgc cctgagcctg
      841 ggcctgaccc ccaacttcaa gagcaacttc gacctggccg aggatgccaa actgcagctg
      901 agcaaggaca cctacgacga cg
//
