>Addgene plasmid #48226 | pAC94-pmax-dCas9VP160-2A-puro | addgene partial sequence | sequence record 71023 | puro-variant-R 5'-gtgggcttgtactcggtcat-3'
CGTCACCGCATGTTAGAAGGCTTCCTCTGCCCTCTCCGCTGCCAGATCTATCGATATACAACATATCCAA
ATCGAAGTCATCGAGCGCATCGGAGCCCAGCATGTCCAGGTCAAAGTCGTCCAGGGCATCACTCCCCAGC
ATATCCAAGTCAAAATCATCCAAGGCATCGGACCCCAGCATGTCCAGATCGAAATCGTCCAGGGCGTCGC
TGCCGAGCATGTCCAGGTCGAAATCATCAAGGGCATCGCTTCCCAACATATCAAGGTCGAAATCATCCAG
TGCGTCTGACCCTAACATATCGAGATCGAAATCGTCCAGAGCATCGGAGCCGAGCATGTCCAGATCAAAG
TCATCCAATGCGTCGCTTCCCAACATATCCAGGTCAAAGTCATCGAGGGCATCAGAACCCAGCATGTCGA
GATCGAAATCGTCCAGCGCGTCGGCGCGCCCGGATCCGGCCGGCCCGCTGGCCTCCACCTTTCTCTTCTT
CTTGGGGCTGTCGCCTCCCAGCTGAGACAGGTCGATCCGTGTCTCGTACAGGCCGGTGATGCTCTGGTGG
ATCAGGGTGGCGTCCAGCACCTCTTTGGTGCTGGTGTACCTCTTCCGGTCGATGGTGGTGTCAAAGTACT
TGAAGGCGGCAGGGGCTCCCAGATTGGTCAGGGTAAACAGGTGGATGATATTCTCGGCCTGCTCTCTGAT
GGGCTTATCCCGGTGCTTGTTGTAGGCGGACAGCACTTTGTCCAGATTAGCGTCGGCCAGGATCACTCTC
TTGGAGAACTCGCTGATCTGCTCGATGATCTCGTCCAGGTAGTGCTTGTGCTGTTCCACAAACAGCTGTT
TCTGCTCATTATCCTCGGGGGAGCCCTTCAGCTTCTCATAGTGGCTGGCCAGGTACAGGAAGTTCACATA
TTTGG
