>Addgene plasmid #48226 | pAC94-pmax-dCas9VP160-2A-puro | addgene partial sequence | sequence record 71024 | dCas9-R2 5'-GGGTTTCCACCAGCTGTCTC
TTCGCTCAGGCCGCCTCTCTCGGCCTTGGTCAGATTGTCGAACTTTCTCTGGGTAATCAGCTTGGCGTTC
AGCAGCTGCCGCCAGTAGTTCTTCATCTTCTTCACGACCTCTTCGGAGGGCACGTTGTCGCTCTTGCCCC
GGTTCTTGTCGCTTCTGGTCAGCACCTTGTTGTCGATGGAGTCGTCCTTCAGAAAGCTCTGAGGCACGAT
GGCGTCCACATCGTAGTCGGACAGCCGGTTGATGTCCAGTTCCTGGTCCACGTACATATCCCGCCCATTC
TGCAGGTAGTACAGGTACAGCTTCTCGTTCTGCAGCTGGGTGTTTTCCACGGGGTGTTCTTTCAGGATCT
GGCTGCCCAGCTCTTTGATGCCCTCTTCGATCCGCTTCATTCTCTCGCGGCTGTTCTTCTGTCCCTTCTG
GGTGGTCTGGTTCTCTCTGGCCATTTCGATCACGATGTTCTCGGGCTTGTGCCGGCCCATCACTTTCACG
AGCTCGTCCACCACCTTCACTGTCTGCAGGATGCCCTTCTTAATGGCGGGGCTGCCGGCCAGATTGGCAA
TGTGCTCGTGCAGGCTATCGCCCTGGCCGGACACCTGGGCTTTCTGGATGTCCTCTTTAAAGGTCAGGCT
GTCGTCGTGGATCAGCTGCATGAAGTTTCTGTTGGCGAAGCCGTCGGACTTCAGGAAATCCAGGATTGTC
TTGCCGGACTGCTTGTCCCGGATGCCGTTGATCAGCTTCCGGCTCAGCCTGCCCCAGCCGGTGTATCTCC
GCCGCTTCAGCTGCTTCATCACTTTGTCGTCGAACAGGTGGGC
