>Addgene plasmid #48226 | pAC94-pmax-dCas9VP160-2A-puro | addgene partial sequence | sequence record 116456 | puro-variant-R 5'-gtgggcttgtactcggtcat-3'
NAGCGGGATCTCTCAGNTCACCGCATGNTTAGAAGGCTTCCTCTGCCCTCTCCGCTGCCAGATCTATCGN
TATNCAACATATCCAAATCGAAGTCATCGAGCGCATCGGAGCCCAGCATGTCCAGGTCAAAGTCGTCCAG
GGCATCACTCCCCAGCATATCCAAGTCAAAATCATCCAAGGCATCGGACCCCAGCATGTCCAGATCGAAA
TCGTCCAGGGCGTCGCTGCCGAGCATGTCCAGGTCGAAATCATCAAGGGCATCGCTTCCCAACATATCAA
GGTCGAAATCATCCAGTGCGTCTGACCCTAACATATCGAGATCGAAATCGTCCAGAGCATCGGAGCCGAG
CATGTCCAGATCAAAGTCATCCAATGCGTCGCTTCCCAACATATCCAGGTCAAAGTCATCGAGGGCATCA
GAACCCAGCATGTCGAGATCGAAATCGTCCAGCGCGTCGGCGCGCCCGGATCCGGCCGGCCCGCTGGCCT
CCACCTTTCTCTTCTTCTTGGGGCTGTCGCCTCCCAGCTGAGACAGGTCGATCCGTGTCTCGTACAGGCC
GGTGATGCTCTGGTGGATCAGGNTGGCGTCCAGCANCTCTTTGGTGCTGGTGTACCTCTTCCGGTCGATG
GTGGTGTCNAAGTACTTGAAGGCGGCAGGGGCTCCNANATTGGTCAGGGTNAAACAGGTGGATGATANTC
TCGGCCTGCTCTCTGATGGGCTTATCCCGAGTNNNTGNTGTANGAGGACAANCACTTTGTCCTAAATGAG
CNTNAGCCCANGAATNNANTCTNTTTGGANAAANTCGACTGGATCTNGACCCGNANGNAATCCTCCCTCA
AANGGTAAANNGCGTTGNNGCATGGTTNCCAACNAAACNANCNTNTTTTTATGGCTCCAATTTATCCCNN
AGGGAGGGGAAGNCCNNNTTTNAGCATGTNCTNAAANGAANGGGAATGGNCNAAGTGANNNANCGNAAAG
NTTTCTAACNTNANTTTGAGANGNGACNNTAGGNGNCACTAANTCNNNATNTTCACCATNTNACTGATGT
ANTTNACCNCGGNCNTANNAANCNAGACAAGNTGATTANNNNTTNTTCTCNGGAGNAAANNTATTTTCTA
AGGANTTNNA
