>Addgene plasmid #48226 | pAC94-pmax-dCas9VP160-2A-puro | addgene partial sequence | sequence record 116457 | chim-int-F 5'-TCTTACTGACATCCACTTTGCC-3'
AATTCACCGGTGCCACCATGTACCCATACGATGTTCCAGATTACGCTTCGCCGAAGAAAAAGCGCAAGGT
CGAAGCGTCCGACAAGAAGTACAGCATCGGCCTGGCCATCGGCACCAACTCTGTGGGCTGGGCCGTGATC
ACCGACGAGTACAAGGTGCCCAGCAAGAAATTCAAGGTGCTGGGCAACACCGACCGGCACAGCATCAAGA
AGAACCTGATCGGAGCCCTGCTGTTCGACAGCGGCGAAACAGCCGAGGCCACCCGGCTGAAGAGAACCGC
CAGAAGAAGATACACCAGACGGAAGAACCGGATCTGCTATCTGCAAGAGATCTTCAGCAACGAGATGGCC
AAGGTGGACGACAGCTTCTTCCACAGACTGGAAGAGTCCTTCCTGGTGGAAGAGGATAAGAAGCACGAGC
GGCACCCCATCTTCGGCAACATCGTGGACGAGGTGGCCTACCACGAGAAGTACCCCACCATCTACCACCT
GAGAAAGAAACTGGTGGACAGCACCGACAAGGCCGACCTGCGGCTGATCTATCTGGCCCTGGCCCAC
